Addgene plasmid #91825: pDD375
Purpose: Codon-optimized mKate2 donor for the SapTrap cloning system
Depositing lab: Bob Goldstein. Depositing organization: University of North Carolina at Chapel Hill. Publication: SapTrap assembly of repair templates for Cas9-triggered homologous recombination with a self-excising cassette. Dickinson D, Slabodnick M, Chen A, Goldstein B. MicroPubl Biol. 2018 May 1;2018:10.17912/W2KT0N. doi: 10.17912/W2KT0N. PubMed 32550377.
Backbone
  Vector backbone: pMLS280
  Backbone manufacturer: Erik Jorgensen lab (Addgene #73738)
  Vector type: Worm Expression, CRISPR
Growth in bacteria
  Bacterial resistance: Kanamycin, 50 μg/mL
  Growth temperature: 37°C
  Growth strain: DH5alpha
  Copy number: High Copy
Gene/Insert
  Gene/Insert name: mKate2-C1
  Species: Synthetic
  Insert size (bp): 852
  Cloning method: Restriction Enzyme; 5′ cloning site Unknown (unknown if destroyed); 3′ cloning site Unknown (unknown if destroyed)
  Sequencing primers: 5′ T7; 3′ T3
Terms and licenses: Academic/Nonprofit Terms; Industry Terms: Not Available to Industry
How to cite: pDD375 was a gift from Bob Goldstein (Addgene plasmid # 91825 ; http://n2t.net/addgene:91825 ; RRID:Addgene_91825)
