[The description below was written by a language model from this plasmid's Addgene catalogue record and pLannotate feature annotations shown in this document.]
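Description:
pDD375 is a small (about 3.4 kb) bacterial donor plasmid built on the pMLS280 backbone. It supplies a codon-optimized mKate2 coding module for the SapTrap cloning system, which assembles repair templates for Cas9-triggered homologous recombination in C. elegans. It is catalogued as a worm expression/CRISPR vector. In practice it is a parts plasmid and not an expression construct, because the feature table shows no worm promoter or 3′ UTR around the insert. The plasmid replicates in E. coli from a high-copy ColE1/pUC-type origin and is selected with kanamycin through an aph(3′)-Ia resistance gene.

The payload is the synthetic insert recorded as mKate2-C1, about 850 bp. The automated annotation labels this open reading frame as mNeptune. That label most likely reflects the close sequence relationship between these far-red fluorescent proteins, both derived from Entacmaea quadricolor, so the catalogue name mKate2 should be taken as the identity of the insert. The coding sequence is flanked by attB1 and attB2 Gateway recombination sites, then by fragments of a pBluescript-type multiple cloning site, and then by T3 and T7 promoters that also serve as sequencing primer sites. Short lacZα and lacI fragments and the rrnB T1 and T2 terminators are backbone remnants that play no evident part in the donor function.

In SapTrap assembly, donor plasmids of this kind release their module by type IIS restriction digestion for ordered ligation with homology arms and other parts. The associated publication combines this approach with a self-excising selection cassette. The record does not annotate the release sites themselves or give the cloning junctions.
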