Features (pLannotate 1.2.2; 13 found; start..end, strand, type, name):
     57..75      +  promoter       T3 promoter: promoter for bacteriophage T3 RNA polymerase
     88..150     +  misc_feature   MCS (fragment): pBluescript multiple cloning site
    155..179     +  protein_bind   attB1: mutant version of attB; recombination site for the Gateway® BP reaction BP Clonase™
    188..1036    +  CDS            mNeptune: mNeptune is a basic (constitutively fluorescent) far red fluorescent protein published in 2009, derived from Entacmaea quadricolor. It is reported to be a rapidly-maturing monomer with moderate acid sensitivity.
   1048..1072    -  protein_bind   attB2: mutant version of attB; recombination site for the Gateway® BP reaction BP Clonase™
   1077..1121    +  misc_feature   MCS (fragment): pBluescript multiple cloning site
   1130..1148    -  promoter       T7 promoter: promoter for bacteriophage T7 RNA polymerase
   1156..1194    +  CDS            lacZα (fragment): LacZα fragment of β-galactosidase; lacZ fragment
   1241..1284    -  terminator     rrnB T1 terminator: Escherichia coli rrnB; transcription terminator T1 from the E. coli rrnB gene
   1416..1443    +  terminator     rrnB T2 terminator: transcription terminator T2 from the E. coli rrnB gene
   1498..1590    -  CDS            lacI (fragment): lac repressor; lacI; The lac repressor binds to the lac operator to inhibit transcription in E. coli. This inhibition can be relieved by adding lactose or isopropyl-β-D-thiogalactopyranoside (IPTG).
   1773..2361    -  rep_origin     ori: high-copy-number ColE1/pMB1/pBR322/pUC origin of replication
   2508..3317    -  CDS            KanR: aminoglycoside phosphotransferase; aph(3')-Ia; confers resistance to kanamycin in bacteria or G418 (Geneticin®) in eukaryotes
>Addgene plasmid #91825 | pDD375 | addgene full sequence | sequence record 178613 | Addgene NGS Result
AGACACGGGCCAGAGCTGCCAGGAAACAGCTATGACCATGATTACGCCAAGCGCGCAATTAACCCTCACT
AAAGGGAACAAAAGCTGGAGCTCCACCGCGGTGGCGGCCGCTCTAGAACTAGTGGATCCCCCGGGCTGCA
GGAATTCGATGGGGACAAGTTTGTACAAAAAAGCAGGCTGCTCTTCGATGGTCTCCGAGCTCATTAAAGA
AAACATGCATATGAAGCTCTACATGGAGGGAACCGTCAACAACCACCACTTCAAGTGCACCTCCGAGGGA
GAGGGAAAGCCATACGAGGGAACCCAAACCATGCGTATCAAGGCCGTCGAGGGAGGACCACTCCCATTCG
CCTTCGACATCCTCGCCACCTCCTTCATGTACGGATCCAAGGTAAGTTTAAACATATATATACTAACTAA
CCCTGATTATTTAAATTTTCAGACCTTCATCAACCACACCCAAGGAATCCCAGACTTCTTCAAGCAATCC
TTCCCAGAGGGATTCACCTGGGAGCGTGTCACCACCTACGAGGACGGAGGAGTCCTCACCGCCACCCAAG
ACACCTCCCTCCAAGACGGATGCCTCATCTACAACGTCAAGGTAAGTTTAAACAGTTCGGTACTAACTAA
CCATACATATTTAAATTTTCAGATCCGTGGAGTCAACTTCCCATCCAACGGACCAGTCATGCAAAAGAAG
ACCCTCGGATGGGAGGCCTCCACCGAGACCCTCTACCCAGCCGACGGAGGACTTGAGGGACGTGCCGACA
TGGCCCTCAAGCTCGTCGGAGGAGGACACCTCATCTGCAACCTCAAGGTAAGTTTAAACATGATTTTACT
AACTAACTAATCTGATTTAAATTTTCAGACCACCTACCGTTCCAAGAAGCCAGCCAAGAACCTCAAGATG
CCAGGAGTCTACTACGTCGACCGTCGTCTTGAGCGTATCAAGGAGGCCGACAAGGAGACCTACGTCGAGC
AACACGAGGTCGCCGTCGCCCGTTACTGCGACCTCCCATCCAAGCTCGGACACCGTAAGCGAAGAGCACC
CAGCTTTCTTGTACAAAGTGGTCCCCATCAAGCTTATCGATACCGTCGACCTCGAGGGGGGGCCCGGTAC
CCAATTCGCCCTATAGTGAGTCGTATTACGCGCGCTCACTGGCCGTCGTTTTACAACGTCGTGACTGGGA
AAACATCCATGCTAGCGTTAACGCGAGAGTAGGGAACTGCCAGGCATCAAATAAAACGAAAGGCTCAGTC
GGAAGACTGGGCCTTTCGTTTTATCTGTTGTTTGTCGGTGAACGCTCTCCTGAGTAGGACAAATCCGCCG
GGAGCGGATTTGAACGTTGTGAAGCAACGGCCCGGAGGGTGGCGGGCAGGACGCCCGCCATAAACTGCCA
GGCATCAAACTAAGCAGAAGGCCATCCTGACGGATGGCCTTTTTGCGTTTCTACAAACTCTTCCTGGCTA
GCGGTACGCGTATTAATTGCGTTGCGCTCACTGCCCGCTTTCCAGTCGGGAAACCTGTCGTGCCAGCTGC
ATTAATGAATCGGCCAACGCGCGGGGAGAGGCGGTTTGCGTATTGGGCGCTCTTCCGCTTCCTCGCTCAC
TGACTCGCTGCGCTCGGTCGTTCGGCTGCGGCGAGCGGTATCAGCTCACTCAAAGGCGGTAATACGGTTA
TCCACAGAATCAGGGGATAACGCAGGAAAGAACATGTGAGCAAAAGGCCAGCAAAAGGCCAGGAACCGTA
AAAAGGCCGCGTTGCTGGCGTTTTTCCATAGGCTCCGCCCCCCTGACGAGCATCACAAAAATCGACGCTC
AAGTCAGAGGTGGCGAAACCCGACAGGACTATAAAGATACCAGGCGTTTCCCCCTGGAAGCTCCCTCGTG
CGCTCTCCTGTTCCGACCCTGCCGCTTACCGGATACCTGTCCGCCTTTCTCCCTTCGGGAAGCGTGGCGC
TTTCTCATAGCTCACGCTGTAGGTATCTCAGTTCGGTGTAGGTCGTTCGCTCCAAGCTGGGCTGTGTGCA
CGAACCCCCCGTTCAGCCCGACCGCTGCGCCTTATCCGGTAACTATCGTCTTGAGTCCAACCCGGTAAGA
CACGACTTATCGCCACTGGCAGCAGCCACTGGTAACAGGATTAGCAGAGCGAGGTATGTAGGCGGTGCTA
CAGAGTTCTTGAAGTGGTGGCCTAACTACGGCTACACTAGAAGAACAGTATTTGGTATCTGCGCTCTGCT
GAAGCCAGTTACCTTCGGAAAAAGAGTTGGTAGCTCTTGATCCGGCAAACAAACCACCGCTGGTAGCGGT
GGTTTTTTTGTTTGCAAGCAGCAGATTACGCGCAGAAAAAAAGGATCTCAAGAAGATCCTTTGATCTTTT
CTACGGGGTCTGACGCTCAGTGGAACGACGCGTAACTCACGTTAAGGGATTTTGGTCATGAGCTTGCGCC
GTCCCGTCAAGTCAGCGTAATGCTCTGCCAGTGTTACAACCAATTAACCAATTCTGATTAGAAAAACTCA
TCGAGCATCAAATGAAACTGCAATTTATTCATATCAGGATTATCAATACCATATTTTTGAAAAAGCCGTT
TCTGTAATGAAGGAGAAAACTCACCGAGGCAGTTCCATAGGATGGCAAGATCCTGGTATCGGTCTGCGAT
TCCGACTCGTCCAACATCAATACAACCTATTAATTTCCCCTCGTCAAAAATAAGGTTATCAAGTGAGAAA
TCACCATGAGTGACGACTGAATCCGGTGAGAATGGCAAAAGTTTATGCATTTCTTTCCAGACTTGTTCAA
CAGGCCAGCCATTACGCTCGTCATCAAAATCACTCGCATCAACCAAACCGTTATTCATTCGTGATTGCGC
CTGAGCGAGACGAAATACGCGATCGCTGTTAAAAGGACAATTACAAACAGGAATCGAATGCAACCGGCGC
AGGAACACTGCCAGCGCATCAACAATATTTTCACCTGAATCAGGATATTCTTCTAATACCTGGAATGCTG
TTTTTCCGGGGATCGCAGTGGTGAGTAACCATGCATCATCAGGAGTACGGATAAAATGCTTGATGGTCGG
AAGAGGCATAAATTCCGTCAGCCAGTTTAGTCTGACCATCTCATCTGTAACATCATTGGCAACGCTACCT
TTGCCATGTTTCAGAAACAACTCTGGCGCATCGGGCTTCCCATACAAGCGATAGATTGTCGCACCTGATT
GCCCGACATTATCGCGAGCCCATTTATACCCATATAAATCAGCATCCATGTTGGAATTTAATCGCGGCCT
CGACGTTTCCCGTTGAATATGGCTCATAACACCCCTTGTATTACTGTTTATGTAAGCAGACAGTTTTATT
GTTCATGATGATATATTTTTATCTTGTGCAATGTAACATCAGAGATTTTG
